>Addgene plasmid #26325 | pcDNA3.2/V5 mmu-mir-122 | addgene full sequence | sequence record 267400 | Addgene NGS Result
GTGATGCGGTTTTGGCAGTACATCAATGGGCGTGGATAGCGGTTTGACTCACGGGGATTTCCAAGTCTCC
ACCCCATTGACGTCAATGGGAGTTTGTTTTGGCACCAAAATCAACGGGACTTTCCAAAATGTCGTAACAA
CTCCGCCCCATTGACGCAAATGGGCGGTAGGCGTGTACGGTGGGAGGTCTATATAAGCAGAGCTCTCTGG
CTAACTAGAGAACCCACTGCTTACTGGCTTATCGAAATTAATACGACTCACTATAGGGAGACCCAAGCTG
GCTAGTTAAGCTATCAACAAGTTTGTACAAAAAAGCAGGCTCCCTATGCTCCAGTTTCAGCGTTTGGAAC
CACTGAGGAGTCTGTGACAGACAACGGAGGAATGTGAAGGGAAGGTTAATACCCTTGTGCCTGACAGACT
TTCCTTAGCAGAGCTGTGGAGTGTGACAATGGTGTTTGTGTCCAAACCATCAAACGCCATTATCACACTA
AATAGCTACTGCTAGGCAATCCGTCCACTCCACGCGTGACTTGACGTCTGTTCTCTCCGAGCAAGAAGTT
CTGTCTTGTGCTAGAGTTCTCCATTGTGTGTAATGTATGAATAAAATCTGGTCCTCTTGTGCTTACCCAG
CTTTCTTGTACAAAGTGGTTGATCTAGAGGGCCCGCGGTTCGAAGGTAAGCCTATCCCTAACCCTCTCCT
CGGTCTCGATTCTACGCGTACCGGTTAGTAATGAGTTTAAACGGGGGAGGCTAACTGAAACACGGAAGGA
GACAATACCGGAAGGAACCCGCGCTATGACGGCAATAAAAAGACAGAATAAAACGCACGGGTGTTGGGTC
GTTTGTTCATAAACGCGGGGTTCGGTCCCAGGGCTGGCACTCTGTCGATACCCCACCGAGACCCCATTGG
GGCCAATACGCCCGCGTTTCTTCCTTTTCCCCACCCCACCCCCCAAGTTCGGGTGAAGGCCCAGGGCTCG
CAGCCAACGTCGGGGCGGCAGGCCCTGCCATAGCAGATCTGCGCAGCTGGGGCTCTAGGGGGTATCCCC
[124 nt withheld, positions 1050-1173]
C
[91 nt withheld, positions 1175-1265]
A
[49 nt withheld, positions 1267-1315]
CCTTTGACGTTGGAGTCCACGTTCTTT
[37 nt withheld, positions 1343-1379]
ACCCTATCTCGGTCTATTCTTTTGATTTATAAGGGATTTTGCCGATTTCGGCCTATTGGTTAAAAAATGA
GCTGATTTAACAAAAATTTAACGCGAATTAATTCTGTGGAATGTGTGTCAGTTAGGGTGTGGAAAGTCCC
CAGGCTCCCCAGCAGGCAGAAGTATGCAAAGCATGCATCTCAATTAGTCAGCAACCAGGTGTGGAAAGTC
CCCAGGCTCCCCAGCAGGCAGAAGTATGCAAAGCATGCATCTCAATTAGTCAGCAACCATAGTCCCGCCC
CTAACTCCGCCCATCCCGCCCCTAACTCCGCCCAGTTCCGCCCATTCTCCGCCCCATGGCTGACTAATTT
TTTTTATTTATGCAGAGGCCGAGGCCGCCTCTGCCTCTGAGCTATTCCAGAAGTAGTGAGGAGGCTTTTT
TGGAGGCCTAGGCTTTTGCAAAAAGCTCCCGGGAGCTTGTATATCCATTTTCGGATCTGATCAAGAGACA
GGATGAGGATCGTTTCGCATGATTGAACAAGATGGATTGCACGCAGGTTCTCCGGCCGCTTGGGTGGAGA
GGCTATTCGGCTATGACTGGGCACAACAGACAATCGGCTGCTCTGATGCCGCCGTGTTCCGGCTGTCAGC
GCAGGGGCGCCCGGTTCTTTTTGTCAAGACCGACCTGTCCGGTGCCCTGAATGAACTGCAGGACGAGGCA
GCGCGGCTATCGTGGCTGGCCACGACGGGCGTTCCTTGCGCAGCTGTGCTCGACGTTGTCACTGAAGCGG
GAAGGGACTGGCTGCTATTGGGCGAAGTGCCGGGGCAGGATCTCCTGTCATCTCACCTTGCTCCTGCCGA
GAAAGTATCCATCATGGCTGATGCAATGCGGCGGCTGCATACGCTTGATCCGGCTACCTGCCCATTCGAC
CACCAAGCGAAACATCGCATCGAGCGAGCACGTACTCGGATGGAAGCCGGTCTTGTCGATCAGGATGATC
TGGACGAAGAGCATCAGGGGCTCGCGCCAGCCGAACTGTTCGCCAGGCTCAAGGCGCGCATGCCCGACGG
CGAGGATCTCGTCGTGACCCATGGCGATGCCTGCTTGCCGAATATCATGGTGGAAAATGGCCGCTTTTCT
GGATTCATCGACTGTGGCCGGCTGGGTGTGGCGGACCGCTATCAGGACATAGCGTTGGCTACCCGTGATA
TTGCTGAAGAGCTTGGCGGCGAATGGGCTGACCGCTTCCTCGTGCTTTACGGTATCGCCGCTCCCGATTC
GCAGCGCATCGCCTTCTATCGCCTTCTTGACGAGTTCTTCTGAGCGGGACTCTGGGGTTCGCGAAATGAC
CGACCAAGCGACGCCCAACCTGCCATCACGAGATTTCGATTCCACCGCCGCCTTCTATGAAAGGTTGGGC
TTCGGAATCGTTTTCCGGGACGCCGGCTGGATGATCCTCCAGCGCGGGGATCTCATGCTGGAGTTCTTCG
CCCACCCCAACTTGTTTATTGCAGCTTATAATGGTTACAAATAAAGCAATAGCATCACAAATTTCACAAA
TAAAGCATTTTTTTCACTGCATTCTAGTTGTGGTTTGTCCAAACTCATCAATGTATCTTATCATGTCTGT
ATACCGTCGACCTCTAGCTAGAGCTTGGCGTAATCATGGTCATAGCTGTTTCCTGTGTGAAATTGTTATC
CGCTCACAATTCCACACAACATACGAGCCGGAAGCATAAAGTGTAAAGCCTGGGGTGCCTAATGAGTGAG
CTAACTCACATTAATTGCGTTGCGCTCACTGCCCGCTTTCCAGTCGGGAAACCTGTCGTGCCAGCTGCAT
TAATGAATCGGCCAACGCGCGGGGAGAGGCGGTTTGCGTATTGGGCGCTCTTCCGCTTCCTCGCTCACTG
ACTCGCTGCGCTCGGTCGTTCGGCTGCGGCGAGCGGTATCAGCTCACTCAAAGGCGGTAATACGGTTATC
CACAGAATCAGGGGATAACGCAGGAAAGAACATGTGAGCAAAAGGCCAGCAAAAGGCCAGGAACCGTAAA
AAGGCCGCGTTGCTGGCGTTTTTCCATAGGCTCCGCCCCCCTGACGAGCATCACAAAAATCGACGCTCAA
GTCAGAGGTGGCGAAACCCGACAGGACTATAAAGATACCAGGCGTTTCCCCCTGGAAGCTCCCTCGTGCG
CTCTCCTGTTCCGACCCTGCCGCTTACCGGATACCTGTCCGCCTTTCTCCCTTCGGGAAGCGTGGCGCTT
TCTCATAGCTCACGCTGTAGGTATCTCAGTTCGGTGTAGGTCGTTCGCTCCAAGCTGGGCTGTGTGCACG
AACCCCCCGTTCAGCCCGACCGCTGCGCCTTATCCGGTAACTATCGTCTTGAGTCCAACCCGGTAAGACA
CGACTTATCGCCACTGGCAGCAGCCACTGGTAACAGGATTAGCAGAGCGAGGTATGTAGGCGGTGCTACA
GAGTTCTTGAAGTGGTGGCCTAACTACGGCTACACTAGAAGAACAGTATTTGGTATCTGCGCTCTGCTGA
AGCCAGTTACCTTCGGAAAAAGAGTTGGTAGCTCTTGATCCGGCAAACAAACCACCGCTGGTAGCGGTGG
TTTTTTTGTTTGCAAGCAGCAGATTACGCGCAGAAAAAAAGGATCTCAAGAAGATCCTTTGATCTTTTCT
ACGGGGTCTGACGCTCAGTGGAACGAAAACTCACGTTAAGGGATTTTGGTCATGAGATTATCAAAAAGGA
TCTTCACCTAGATCCTTTTAAATTAAAAATGAAGTTTTAAATCAATCTAAAGTATATATGAGTAAACTTG
GTCTGACAGTTACCAATGCTTAATCAGTGAGGCACCTATCTCAGCGATCTGTCTATTTCGTTCATCCATA
GTTGCCTGACTCCCCGTCGTGTAGATAACTACGATACGGGAGGGCTTACCATCTGGCCCCAGTGCTGCAA
TGATACCGCGAGACCCACGCTCACCGGCTCCAGATTTATCAGCAATAAACCAGCCAGCCGGAAGGGCCGA
GCGCAGAAGTGGTCCTGCAACTTTATCCGCCTCCATCCAGTCTATTAATTGTTGCCGGGAAGCTAGAGTA
AGTAGTTCGCCAGTTAATAGTTTGCGCAACGTTGTTGCCATTGCTACAGGCATCGTGGTGTCACGCTCGT
CGTTTGGTATGGCTTCATTCAGCTCCGGTTCCCAACGATCAAGGCGAGTTACATGATCCCCCATGTTGTG
CAAAAAAGCGGTTAGCTCCTTCGGTCCTCCGATCGTTGTCAGAAGTAAGTTGGCCGCAGTGTTATCACTC
ATGGTTATGGCAGCACTGCATAATTCTCTTACTGTCATGCCATCCGTAAGATGCTTTTCTGTGACTGGTG
AGTACTCAACCAAGTCATTCTGAGAATAGTGTATGCGGCGACCGAGTTGCTCTTGCCCGGCGTCAATACG
GGATAATACCGCGCCACATAGCAGAACTTTAAAAGTGCTCATCATTGGAAAACGTTCTTCGGGGCGAAAA
CTCTCAAGGATCTTACCGCTGTTGAGATCCAGTTCGATGTAACCCACTCGTGCACCCAACTGATCTTCAG
CATCTTTTACTTTCACCAGCGTTTCTGGGTGAGCAAAAACAGGAAGGCAAAATGCCGCAAAAAAGGGAAT
AAGGGCGACACGGAAATGTTGAATACTCATACTCTTCCTTTTTCAATATTATTGAAGCATTTATCAGGGT
TATTGTCTCATGAGCGGATACATATTTGAATGTATTTAGAAAAATAAACAAATAGGGGTTCCGCGCACAT
TTCCCCGAAAAGTGCCACCTGACGTCGACGGATCGGGAGATCTCCCGATCCCCTATGGTGCACTCTCAGT
ACAATCTGCTCTGATGCCGCATAGTTAAGCCAGTATCTGCTCCCTGCTTGTGTGTTGGAGGTCGCTGAGT
AGTGCGCGAGCAAAATTTAAGCTACAACAAGGCAAGGCTTGACCGACAATTGCATGAAGAATCTGCTTAG
GGTTAGGCGTTTTGCGCTGCTTCGCGATGTACGGGCCAGATATACGCGTTGACATTGATTATTGACTAGT
TATTAATAGTAATCAATTACGGGGTCATTAGTTCATAGCCCATATATGGAGTTCCGCGTTACATAACTTA
CGGTAAATGGCCCGCCTGGCTGACCGCCCAACGACCCCCGCCCATTGACGTCAATAATGACGTATGTTCC
CATAGTAACGCCAATAGGGACTTTCCATTGACGTCAATGGGTGGAGTATTTACGGTAAACTGCCCACTTG
GCAGTACATCAAGTGTATCATATGCCAAGTACGCCCCCTATTGACGTCAATGACGGTAAATGGCCCGCCT
GGCATTATGCCCAGTACATGACCTTATGGGACTTTCCTACTTGGCAGTACATCTACGTATTAGTCATCGC
TATTACCATG
Features (pLannotate 1.2.2; 23 found; start..end, strand, type, name):
      1..204     +  promoter       CMV promoter: human cytomegalovirus (CMV) immediate early promoter
    200..233     +  LTR            5' LTR (truncated) (fragment): truncated 5' long terminal repeat (LTR) from HIV-1
    249..267     +  promoter       T7 promoter: promoter for bacteriophage T7 RNA polymerase
    297..321     +  protein_bind   attB1: mutant version of attB; recombination site for the Gateway® BP reaction BP Clonase™
    428..501     +  ncRNA          mir-122: Accession: RF00684 - mir-122 microRNA precursor
    625..649     -  protein_bind   attB2: mutant version of attB; recombination site for the Gateway® BP reaction BP Clonase™
    675..716     +  CDS            V5 tag: epitope tag from simian virus 5
    800..848     +  polyA_signal   HSV TK poly(A) signal: herpes simplex virus thymidine kinase polyadenylation signal (Cole and Stacy, 1985)
    939..955     -  polyA_signal   bGH poly(A) signal (fragment): bovine growth hormone polyadenylation signal
   1050..1478    +  rep_origin     f1 ori (sequence partly withheld): f1 bacteriophage origin of replication; arrow indicates direction of (+) strand synthesis
   1492..1821    +  promoter       SV40 promoter: SV40 enhancer and early promoter
   1888..2679    +  CDS            neo: KKA2_KLEPN - Also known as kan, nptII. Experimental evidence at protein level: Swiss-Prot protein existence level 1. Resistance to kanamycin, neomycin, paromomycin, ribostamycin, butirosin and gentamicin B. From Klebsiella pneumoniae.
   2705..2863    +  CDS            ble (fragment): BLE_KLEPN - Experimental evidence at protein level: Swiss-Prot protein existence level 1. Binding protein with a strong affinity to the bleomycin family of antibiotics. Binds to CL990; an antimitotic-antibiotic compound. From Klebsiella pneumoniae.
   2858..2979    +  polyA_signal   SV40 poly(A) signal: SV40 polyadenylation signal
   3052..3068    -  protein_bind   lac operator: The lac repressor binds to the lac operator to inhibit transcription in E. coli. This inhibition can be relieved by adding lactose or isopropyl-β-D-thiogalactopyranoside (IPTG). lac repressor encoded by lacI
   3076..3106    -  promoter       lac promoter: promoter for the E. coli lac operon
   3121..3142    -  protein_bind   CAP binding site: CAP binding activates transcription in the presence of cAMP. E. coli catabolite activator protein
   3155..3247    -  CDS            lacI (fragment): lac repressor; lacI; The lac repressor binds to the lac operator to inhibit transcription in E. coli. This inhibition can be relieved by adding lactose or isopropyl-β-D-thiogalactopyranoside (IPTG).
   3430..4018    -  rep_origin     ori: high-copy-number ColE1/pMB1/pBR322/pUC origin of replication
   4189..5049    -  CDS            AmpR: β-lactamase; bla; confers resistance to ampicillin, carbenicillin, and related antibiotics
   5050..5154    -  promoter       AmpR promoter: bla
   5213..5265    -  misc_feature   bom (fragment): basis of mobility region from pBR322
   5420..5799    +  enhancer       CMV enhancer: human cytomegalovirus immediate early enhancer
