[The description below was written by a language model from this plasmid's Addgene catalogue record, the feature table of its GenBank file and pLannotate feature annotations shown in this document.]
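Description:
pcDNA3.2/V5 mmu-mir-122 is a mammalian expression plasmid built on Invitrogen's pcDNA3.2/V5-DEST Gateway destination vector, designed to overexpress the mouse microRNA miR-122 from its native genomic context. It is propagated in E. coli through a high-copy ColE1/pUC-type origin with ampicillin selection (AmpR under its own bla promoter), and it also carries an f1 origin. For selection in mammalian cells, an SV40 enhancer/early promoter drives a neomycin phosphotransferase gene terminated by an SV40 poly(A) signal, conferring G418 resistance.

The payload is a roughly 300 bp fragment amplified from C57BL/6 mouse genomic DNA, comprising the pre-miRNA hairpin plus about 100 nt of flanking sequence on either side. It was moved through pDONR221 into the destination vector, so it sits between attB1 and attB2 sites. Replacement of the Gateway cassette explains why the sequenced plasmid (about 5.8 kb) is smaller than the listed empty backbone. Transcription comes from the CMV immediate-early enhancer/promoter, with a T7 promoter just upstream of attB1, and ends at the HSV TK poly(A) signal. The resulting Pol II transcript mimics a primary miRNA that the cell's own machinery can process into mature miR-122. The backbone's V5 tag lies downstream of attB2 but has no function here, since the insert is non-coding. Short annotated fragments such as the HIV-1 LTR, bGH poly(A), ble and lacI hits are probably backbone remnants or annotation artefacts.

The associated study concerns experimental evaluation of annotated and novel mammalian miRNA genes, consistent with testing hairpin processing after transfection. The separate 845 bp GenBank record covers only the T7-to-TK poly(A) region and agrees with the full-sequence annotation.
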