Addgene plasmid #26325: pcDNA3.2/V5 mmu-mir-122
Depositing lab: David Bartel. Depositing organization: Whitehead Institute for Biomedical Research. Publication: Mammalian microRNAs: experimental evaluation of novel and previously annotated genes. Chiang HR, Schoenfeld LW, Ruby JG, Auyeung VC, Spies N, Baek D, Johnston WK, Russ C, Luo S, Babiarz JE, Blelloch R, Schroth GP, Nusbaum C, Bartel DP. Genes Dev. 2010 May 15. 24(10):992-1009. 10.1101/gad.1884710 PubMed 20413612.
Backbone
  Vector backbone: pcDNA3.2/V5-DEST
  Backbone manufacturer: Invitrogen
  Backbone size w/o insert (bp): 7711
  Vector type: Mammalian Expression
  Selectable markers: Neomycin (select with G418)
Growth in bacteria
  Bacterial resistance: Ampicillin, 100 μg/mL
  Growth temperature: 37°C
  Growth strain: DH5alpha
  Copy number: Unknown
Gene/Insert
  Gene/Insert name: mmu-mir-122 (alt names: mir 122; mir-122)
  Species: M. musculus (mouse)
  Insert size (bp): 303
  Cloning method: Gateway Cloning
  Sequencing primers: 5′ CMV-F; 3′ V5 reverse (5'-ACCGAGGAGAGGGTTAGGGAT-3' )
Terms and licenses: Academic/Nonprofit Terms; Industry Terms: Not Available to Industry
Depositor comments: pre-miRNA hairpins and the surrounding regions were amplified from mouse BL6 genomic DNA using Pfu Polymerase and primers with Gateway (Invitrogen)- compatible ends designed to anneal about 100 nt upstream of and downstream from the miRNA hairpins. PCR products were inserted into Gateway vector pDONR221 and subsequently into pcDNA3.2/V5-DEST.
How to cite: pcDNA3.2/V5 mmu-mir-122 was a gift from David Bartel (Addgene plasmid # 26325 ; http://n2t.net/addgene:26325 ; RRID:Addgene_26325)
