LOCUS       Exported 845 bp ds-DNA linear SYN 24-MAY-2021
DEFINITION  synthetic linear DNA
ACCESSION   .
VERSION     .
KEYWORDS    pcDNA3.2/V5 mmu-mir-122
SOURCE      synthetic DNA construct
  ORGANISM  synthetic DNA construct
REFERENCE   1 (bases 1 to 845)
  AUTHORS   Chiang HR, Schoenfeld LW, Ruby JG, Auyeung VC, Spies N, Baek D,
            Johnston WK, Russ C, Luo S, Babiarz JE, Blelloch R, Schroth GP,
            Nusbaum C, Bartel DP
  TITLE     Mammalian microRNAs: experimental evaluation of novel and previously
            annotated genes.
  JOURNAL   Genes Dev. 2010 May 15. 24(10):992-1009.
  PUBMED    20413612
REFERENCE   2 (bases 1 to 845)
  AUTHORS   .
  TITLE     Direct Submission
  JOURNAL   Exported May 24, 2021 from SnapGene Server 1.1.58
            http://www.snapgene.com
FEATURES             Location/Qualifiers
     source          1..845
                     /organism="synthetic DNA construct"
                     /mol_type="other DNA"
     primer_bind     33..52
                     /label=T7
                     /note="T7 promoter, forward primer"
     promoter        33..51
                     /label=T7 promoter
                     /note="promoter for bacteriophage T7 RNA polymerase"
     protein_bind    81..105
                     /gene="mutant version of attB"
                     /label=attB1
                     /bound_moiety="BP Clonase(TM)"
                     /note="recombination site for the Gateway(R) BP reaction"
     protein_bind    complement(409..433)
                     /gene="mutant version of attB"
                     /label=attB2
                     /bound_moiety="BP Clonase(TM)"
                     /note="recombination site for the Gateway(R) BP reaction"
     CDS             459..500
                     /codon_start=1
                     /product="epitope tag from simian virus 5"
                     /label=V5 tag
                     /translation="GKPIPNPLLGLDST"
     primer_bind     complement(540..559)
                     /label=TK-pA-R
                     /note="Thymidine kinase polyA, reverse primer"
     polyA_signal    584..632
                     /label=HSV TK poly(A) signal
                     /note="herpes simplex virus thymidine kinase
                     polyadenylation signal (Cole and Stacy, 1985)"
ORIGIN
        1 agagaaccca ctgcttactg gcttatcgaa attaatacga ctcactatag ggagacccaa
       61 gctggctagt taagctatca acaagtttgt acaaaaaagc aggctcccta tgctccagtt
      121 tcagcgtttg gaaccactga ggagtctgtg acagacaacg gaggaatgtg aagggaaggt
      181 taataccctt gtgcctgaca gactttcctt agcagagctg tggagtgtga caatggtgtt
      241 tgtgtccaaa ccatcaaacg ccattatcac actaaatagc tactgctagg caatccgtcc
      301 actccacgcg tgacttgacg tctgttctct ccgagcaaga agttctgtct tgtgctagag
      361 ttctccattg tgtgtaatgt atgaataaaa tctggtcctc ttgtgcttac ccagctttct
      421 tgtacaaagt ggttgatcta gagggcccgc ggttcgaagg taagcctatc cctaaccctc
      481 tcctcggtct cgattctacg cgtaccggtt agtaatgagt ttaaacgggg gaggctaact
      541 gaaacacgga aggagacaat accggaagga acccgcgcta tgacggcaat aaaaagacag
      601 aataaaacgc acgggtgttg ggtcgtttgt tcataaacgc ggggttcggt cccagggctg
      661 gcactctgtc gataccccac cgagacccca ttggggccaa tacgcccgcg tttcttcctt
      721 ttccccaccc caccccccaa gttcgggtga aggcccaggg ctcgcagcca acgtcggggc
      781 ggcaggccct gccatagcag atctgcgcag ctggggctct agggggtatc cccacgcgcc
      841 ctgta
//
