>Addgene plasmid #26325 | pcDNA3.2/V5 mmu-mir-122 | depositor partial sequence | sequence record 12409 | Author sequence
CCCTATGCTCCAGTTTCAGCGTTTGGAACCACTGAGGAGTCTGTGACAGACAACGGAGGAATGTGAAGGG
AAGGTTAATACCCTTGTGCCTGACAGACTTTCCTTAGCAGAGCTGTGGAGTGTGACAATGGTGTTTGTGT
CCAAACCATCAAACGCCATTATCACACTAAATAGCTACTGCTAGGCAATCCGTCCACTCCACGCGTGACT
TGACGTCTGTTCTCTCCGAGCAAGAAGTTCTGTCTTGTGCTAGAGTTCTCCATTGTGTGTAATGTATGAA
TAAAATCTGGTCCTCTTGTGCTT
